Addgene plasmid #113857: Crimson/P2A-NLS/HA-HumBeta (pSLIK2)
Purpose: For Doxycycline-inducible expression of Humanized Beta synaptase gene, with red fluorescent protein gene E2-Crimson-P2A-Humanized Beta synaptase gene
Depositing lab: Richard S Myers. Depositing organization: University of Miami. Publication: Herpes ICP8 protein stimulates homologous recombination in human cells. Valledor M, Myers RS, Schiller PC. PLoS One. 2018 Aug 15;13(8):e0200955. doi: 10.1371/journal.pone.0200955. eCollection 2018. PubMed 30110337.
Backbone
  Vector backbone: pSLIK-Zeo
  Backbone manufacturer: Iain Fraser (Addgene plasmid # 25736)
  Modifications to backbone: The Synaptase gene is fused to E2-Crimson fluorescent protein gene through a P2A linker to follow synaptase expression without tethering E2-Crimson to the synaptase protein. The bacteriophage lambda Beta gene was redesigned to be better expressed in human cells and fused to a NLS and an HA epitope tag.
  Vector type: Lentiviral
  Selectable markers: Zeocin
Growth in bacteria
  Bacterial resistance: Ampicillin, 100 μg/mL
  Growth temperature: 37°C
  Growth strain: NEB Stable
  Copy number: Unknown
Gene/Insert
  Gene/Insert name: Humanized Beta
  Species: Synthetic
  Mutation: "humanized" Beta gene
  Tag / fusion protein: P2A/Crimson (N terminal on insert)
  Cloning method: Gateway Cloning
  Sequencing primers: 5′ unknown
Terms and licenses: Academic/Nonprofit Terms; Industry Terms: Not Available to Industry
Depositor comments: Please visit https://www.biorxiv.org/content/early/2018/02/11/259739 for bioRxiv preprint.
How to cite: Crimson/P2A-NLS/HA-HumBeta (pSLIK2) was a gift from Richard S Myers (Addgene plasmid # 113857 ; http://n2t.net/addgene:113857 ; RRID:Addgene_113857)
