[The description below was written by a language model from this plasmid's Addgene catalogue record and pLannotate feature annotations shown in this document.]
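Description:
Crimson/P2A-NLS/HA-HumBeta (pSLIK2) is a 13.4 kb HIV-1-based lentiviral transfer plasmid built on the pSLIK-Zeo backbone for doxycycline-inducible expression of a "humanized" bacteriophage lambda Beta synaptase in mammalian cells. It is propagated in E. coli through a high-copy ColE1/pUC-type origin with ampicillin resistance, and also carries an f1 origin. The viral portion has a CMV enhancer/promoter driving a truncated 5' LTR, followed by the Ψ packaging signal with a gag fragment, the RRE, cPPT/CTS, a WPRE and a truncated 3' LTR with a downstream bGH polyadenylation signal. These elements support production of the genomic RNA, its packaging and its integration into target cells.

The payload was introduced by Gateway cloning and lies between attB1 and attB2. A Tet-responsive promoter of repeated tet operators and a minimal promoter drives a single open reading frame encoding the far-red fluorescent protein E2-Crimson, a P2A peptide and the Beta coding sequence. Beta was redesigned for better expression in human cells and fused to a nuclear localization signal and an HA epitope tag. Ribosomal skipping at P2A releases the two proteins separately, so red fluorescence reports synaptase expression without tethering the fluorophore to Beta. Downstream, the human UbC promoter constitutively expresses the rtTA3 reverse transactivator followed by an EMCV IRES and the Sh ble gene, so one vector provides the inducer, the inducible cassette and Zeocin selection of transduced cells. A second SV40/EM7-driven Sh ble cassette is annotated in the plasmid backbone outside the LTRs. The associated publication concerns the stimulation of homologous recombination in human cells by single-strand annealing proteins.
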