Features (pLannotate 1.2.2; 50 found; start..end, strand, type, name):
     31..83      -  misc_feature   bom (fragment): basis of mobility region from pBR322
    238..617     +  enhancer       CMV enhancer: human cytomegalovirus immediate early enhancer
    618..817     +  promoter       CMV promoter: human cytomegalovirus (CMV) immediate early promoter
    835..1015    +  LTR            5' LTR (truncated): truncated 5' long terminal repeat (LTR) from HIV-1
   1062..1187    +  misc_feature   HIV-1 Ψ: packaging signal of human immunodeficiency virus type 1
   1171..1534    +  CDS            HIV-1 gag (fragment): gag protein from human immunodeficiency virus 1; gag
   1680..1913    +  misc_feature   RRE: The Rev response element (RRE) of HIV-1 allows for Rev-dependent mRNA export from the nucleus to the cytoplasm.
   2290..2390    +  CDS            Rev (fragment): human immunodeficiency virus 1 (HIV-1) Rev protein; rev; enhances nuclear export of unspliced and incompletely spliced viral mRNAs
   2440..2557    +  misc_feature   cPPT/CTS: central polypurine tract and central termination sequence of HIV-1
   2614..2638    +  protein_bind   attB1: mutant version of attB; recombination site for the Gateway® BP reaction BP Clonase™
   2678..2698    +  promoter       tight TRE promoter (fragment): Tet-responsive promoter PTight, consisting of seven tet operator sequences followed by the minimal CMV promoter
   2715..2735    +  promoter       tight TRE promoter (fragment): Tet-responsive promoter PTight, consisting of seven tet operator sequences followed by the minimal CMV promoter
   2752..2772    +  promoter       tight TRE promoter (fragment): Tet-responsive promoter PTight, consisting of seven tet operator sequences followed by the minimal CMV promoter
   2789..2809    +  promoter       tight TRE promoter (fragment): Tet-responsive promoter PTight, consisting of seven tet operator sequences followed by the minimal CMV promoter
   2826..2846    +  promoter       tight TRE promoter (fragment): Tet-responsive promoter PTight, consisting of seven tet operator sequences followed by the minimal CMV promoter
   2863..2883    +  promoter       tight TRE promoter (fragment): Tet-responsive promoter PTight, consisting of seven tet operator sequences followed by the minimal CMV promoter
   2900..2920    +  promoter       tight TRE promoter (fragment): Tet-responsive promoter PTight, consisting of seven tet operator sequences followed by the minimal CMV promoter
   2937..2957    +  promoter       tight TRE promoter (fragment): Tet-responsive promoter PTight, consisting of seven tet operator sequences followed by the minimal CMV promoter
   2965..3010    +  promoter       TRE3GV promoter (fragment): 3rd-generation Tet-responsive promoter that can be activated by binding of Tet-On® 3G, optimized for retroviral and lentiviral vectors
   3086..3760    +  CDS            E2-Crimson: E2-Crimson is a basic (constitutively fluorescent) far red fluorescent protein published in 2009, derived from Discosoma sp.. It is reported to be a rapidly-maturing tetramer with low acid sensitivity.
   3770..3826    +  CDS            P2A: 2A peptide from porcine teschovirus-1 polyprotein Eukaryotic ribosomes fail to insert a peptide bond between the Gly and Pro residues, yielding separate polypeptides.
   3947..4729    +  CDS            bet: VBET_LAMBD - Also known as betA, red-beta, redB. Experimental evidence at protein level: Swiss-Prot protein existence level 1. Gene bet protein functions in general recombination and in the late, rolling-circle mode of lambda DNA replication. Has a function similar to that of E.coli recT. It is a single-stranded DNA binding protein that can promote renaturation of DNA. From Escherichia phage lambda (Bacteriophage lambda).
   4767..4791    -  protein_bind   attB2: mutant version of attB; recombination site for the Gateway® BP reaction BP Clonase™
   4841..6052    +  promoter       UbC promoter: human ubiquitin C promoter
   6111..6808    +  CDS            rtTA3 (fragment): reverse tetracycline transactivator 3 activates expression from Tet-responsive promoters in the presence of doxycycline
   6738..6848    +  CDS            VP48: 3 tandem repeats of the minimal activation domain of herpes simplex virus VP16 (Cheng et al., 2013)
   7006..7468    +  misc_feature   IRES: internal ribosome entry site (IRES) of the encephalomyocarditis virus (EMCV)
   7490..7537    +  promoter       EM7 promoter: synthetic bacterial promoter&nbsp
   7556..7930    +  CDS            BleoR: antibiotic-binding protein; Sh ble from Streptoalloteichus hindustanus; confers resistance to bleomycin, phleomycin, and Zeocin™
   7964..8047    +  CDS            large T antigen (fragment): large T antigen from SV40 (simian virus 40)
   8081..8104    +  misc_feature   MCS (fragment): pBluescript multiple cloning site
   8104..8692    +  misc_feature   WPRE: woodchuck hepatitis virus posttranscriptional regulatory element
   8693..8712    +  misc_feature   MCS (fragment): pBluescript multiple cloning site
   8714..9214    +  CDS            nef (fragment): NEF_HV1LA - Experimental evidence at protein level: Swiss-Prot protein existence level 1. Extracellular Nef protein targets CD4(+) T-lymphocytes for apoptosis by interacting with CXCR4 surface receptors. From Human immunodeficiency virus type 1 group M subtype B (isolate Lai) (HIV-1).
   9221..9401    +  LTR            5' LTR (truncated): truncated 5' long terminal repeat (LTR) from HIV-1
   9433..9657    +  polyA_signal   bGH poly(A) signal: bovine growth hormone polyadenylation signal
   9661..9682    +  promoter       SV40 promoter (fragment): SV40 enhancer and early promoter
   9703..10131   +  rep_origin     f1 ori (sequence partly withheld): f1 bacteriophage origin of replication; arrow indicates direction of (+) strand synthesis
  10145..10474   +  promoter       SV40 promoter: SV40 enhancer and early promoter
  10522..10569   +  promoter       EM7 promoter: synthetic bacterial promoter&nbsp
  10588..10962   +  CDS            BleoR: antibiotic-binding protein; Sh ble from Streptoalloteichus hindustanus; confers resistance to bleomycin, phleomycin, and Zeocin™
  10972..11097   +  CDS            ble (fragment): BLE_KLEPN - Experimental evidence at protein level: Swiss-Prot protein existence level 1. Binding protein with a strong affinity to the bleomycin family of antibiotics. Binds to CL990; an antimitotic-antibiotic compound. From Klebsiella pneumoniae.
  11092..11213   +  polyA_signal   SV40 poly(A) signal: SV40 polyadenylation signal
  11284..11306   -  protein_bind   lac operator (fragment): The lac repressor binds to the lac operator to inhibit transcription in E. coli. This inhibition can be relieved by adding lactose or isopropyl-β-D-thiogalactopyranoside (IPTG). lac repressor encoded by lacI
  11310..11340   -  promoter       lac promoter: promoter for the E. coli lac operon
  11355..11376   -  protein_bind   CAP binding site: CAP binding activates transcription in the presence of cAMP. E. coli catabolite activator protein
  11389..11481   -  CDS            lacI (fragment): lac repressor; lacI; The lac repressor binds to the lac operator to inhibit transcription in E. coli. This inhibition can be relieved by adding lactose or isopropyl-β-D-thiogalactopyranoside (IPTG).
  11664..12252   -  rep_origin     ori: high-copy-number ColE1/pMB1/pBR322/pUC origin of replication
  12423..13283   -  CDS            AmpR: β-lactamase; bla; confers resistance to ampicillin, carbenicillin, and related antibiotics
  13284..13388   -  promoter       AmpR promoter: bla
>Addgene plasmid #113857 | Crimson/P2A-NLS/HA-HumBeta (pSLIK2) | addgene full sequence | sequence record 222955 | Addgene NGS Result
GTCGACGGATCGGGAGATCTCCCGATCCCCTATGGTGCACTCTCAGTACAATCTGCTCTGATGCCGCATA
GTTAAGCCAGTATCTGCTCCCTGCTTGTGTGTTGGAGGTCGCTGAGTAGTGCGCGAGCAAAATTTAAGCT
ACAACAAGGCAAGGCTTGACCGACAATTGCATGAAGAATCTGCTTAGGGTTAGGCGTTTTGCGCTGCTTC
GCGATGTACGGGCCAGATATACGCGTTGACATTGATTATTGACTAGTTATTAATAGTAATCAATTACGGG
GTCATTAGTTCATAGCCCATATATGGAGTTCCGCGTTACATAACTTACGGTAAATGGCCCGCCTGGCTGA
CCGCCCAACGACCCCCGCCCATTGACGTCAATAATGACGTATGTTCCCATAGTAACGCCAATAGGGACTT
TCCATTGACGTCAATGGGTGGAGTATTTACGGTAAACTGCCCACTTGGCAGTACATCAAGTGTATCATAT
GCCAAGTACGCCCCCTATTGACGTCAATGACGGTAAATGGCCCGCCTGGCATTATGCCCAGTACATGACC
TTATGGGACTTTCCTACTTGGCAGTACATCTACGTATTAGTCATCGCTATTACCATGGTGATGCGGTTTT
GGCAGTACATCAATGGGCGTGGATAGCGGTTTGACTCACGGGGATTTCCAAGTCTCCACCCCATTGACGT
CAATGGGAGTTTGTTTTGGCACCAAAATCAACGGGACTTTCCAAAATGTCGTAACAACTCCGCCCCATTG
ACGCAAATGGGCGGTAGGCGTGTACGGTGGGAGGTCTATATAAGCAGCGCGTTTTGCCTGTACTGGGTCT
CTCTGGTTAGACCAGATCTGAGCCTGGGAGCTCTCTGGCTAACTAGGGAACCCACTGCTTAAGCCTCAAT
AAAGCTTGCCTTGAGTGCTTCAAGTAGTGTGTGCCCGTCTGTTGTGTGACTCTGGTAACTAGAGATCCCT
CAGACCCTTTTAGTCAGTGTGGAAAATCTCTAGCAGTGGCGCCCGAACAGGGACTTGAAAGCGAAAGGGA
AACCAGAGGAGCTCTCTCGACGCAGGACTCGGCTTGCTGAAGCGCGCACGGCAAGAGGCGAGGGGCGGCG
ACTGGTGAGTACGCCAAAAATTTTGACTAGCGGAGGCTAGAAGGAGAGAGATGGGTGCGAGAGCGTCAGT
ATTAAGCGGGGGAGAATTAGATCGCGATGGGAAAAAATTCGGTTAAGGCCAGGGGGAAAGAAAAAATATA
AATTAAAACATATAGTATGGGCAAGCAGGGAGCTAGAACGATTCGCAGTTAATCCTGGCCTGTTAGAAAC
ATCAGAAGGCTGTAGACAAATACTGGGACAGCTACAACCATCCCTTCAGACAGGATCAGAAGAACTTAGA
TCATTATATAATACAGTAGCAACCCTCTATTGTGTGCATCAAAGGATAGAGATAAAAGACACCAAGGAAG
CTTTAGACAAGATAGAGGAAGAGCAAAACAAAAGTAAGACCACCGCACAGCAAGCGGCCGCTGATCTTCA
GACCTGGAGGAGGAGATATGAGGGACAATTGGAGAAGTGAATTATATAAATATAAAGTAGTAAAAATTGA
ACCATTAGGAGTAGCACCCACCAAGGCAAAGAGAAGAGTGGTGCAGAGAGAAAAAAGAGCAGTGGGAATA
GGAGCTTTGTTCCTTGGGTTCTTGGGAGCAGCAGGAAGCACTATGGGCGCAGCGTCAATGACGCTGACGG
TACAGGCCAGACAATTATTGTCTGGTATAGTGCAGCAGCAGAACAATTTGCTGAGGGCTATTGAGGCGCA
ACAGCATCTGTTGCAACTCACAGTCTGGGGCATCAAGCAGCTCCAGGCAAGAATCCTGGCTGTGGAAAGA
TACCTAAAGGATCAACAGCTCCTGGGGATTTGGGGTTGCTCTGGAAAACTCATTTGCACCACTGCTGTGC
CTTGGAATGCTAGTTGGAGTAATAAATCTCTGGAACAGATTTGGAATCACACGACCTGGATGGAGTGGGA
CAGAGAAATTAACAATTACACAAGCTTAATACACTCCTTAATTGAAGAATCGCAAAACCAGCAAGAAAAG
AATGAACAAGAATTATTGGAATTAGATAAATGGGCAAGTTTGTGGAATTGGTTTAACATAACAAATTGGC
TGTGGTATATAAAATTATTCATAATGATAGTAGGAGGCTTGGTAGGTTTAAGAATAGTTTTTGCTGTACT
TTCTATAGTGAATAGAGTTAGGCAGGGATATTCACCATTATCGTTTCAGACCCACCTCCCAACCCCGAGG
GGACCCGACAGGCCCGAAGGAATAGAAGAAGAAGGTGGAGAGAGAGACAGAGACAGATCCATTCGATTAG
TGAACGGATCGGCACTGCGTGCGCCAATTCTGCAGACAAATGGCAGTATTCATCCACAATTTTAAAAGAA
AAGGGGGGATTGGGGGGTACAGTGCAGGGGAAAGAATAGTAGACATAATAGCAACAGACATACAAACTAA
AGAATTACAAAAACAAATTACAAAAATTCAAAATTTTCGGGTTTATTACAGGGACAGCAGAGATCCAGTT
TGGTTAATTCTAGACAGTTATCAACAAGTTTGTACAAAAAAGCAGGCTGGCGCCGGAACCAATTCAGTAT
CAAGTGCCACCTGACGTCTCCCTATCAGTGATAGAGAAGTCGACACGTCTCGAGCTCCCTATCAGTGATA
GAGAAGGTACGTCTAGAACGTCTCCCTATCAGTGATAGAGAAGTCGACACGTCTCGAGCTCCCTATCAGT
GATAGAGAAGGTACGTCTAGAACGTCTCCCTATCAGTGATAGAGAAGTCGACACGTCTCGAGCTCCCTAT
CAGTGATAGAGAAGGTACGTCTAGAACGTCTCCCTATCAGTGATAGAGAAGTCGACACGTCTCGAGCTCC
CTATCAGTGATAGAGAAGGTACCCCCTATATAAGCAGAGCTCGTTTAGTGAACCGTCAGATCGCCTGGAG
ACGCCATCCACGCTGTTTTGACCTCCATAGAAGACACCGGGACCGATCCAGCCTGGATCTAGGAGGTCCG
CCACCATGGATAGCACTGAGAACGTCATCAAGCCCTTCATGCGCTTCAAGGTGCACATGGAGGGCTCCGT
GAACGGCCACGAGTTCGAGATCGAGGGCGTGGGCGAGGGCAAGCCCTACGAGGGCACCCAGACCGCCAAG
CTGCAAGTGACCAAGGGCGGCCCCCTGCCCTTCGCCTGGGACATCCTGTCCCCCCAGTTCTTCTACGGCT
CCAAGGCGTACATCAAGCACCCCGCCGACATCCCCGACTACCTCAAGCAGTCCTTCCCCGAGGGCTTCAA
GTGGGAGCGCGTGATGAACTTCGAGGACGGCGGCGTGGTGACCGTGACCCAGGACTCCTCCCTGCAGGAC
GGCACCCTCATCTACCACGTGAAGTTCATCGGCGTGAACTTCCCCTCCGACGGCCCCGTAATGCAGAAGA
AGACTCTGGGCTGGGAGCCCTCCACTGAGCGCAACTACCCCCGCGACGGCGTGCTGAAGGGCGAGAACCA
CATGGCGCTGAAGCTGAAGGGCGGCGGCCACTACCTGTGTGAGTTCAAGTCCATCTACATGGCCAAGAAG
CCCGTGAAGCTGCCCGGCTACCACTACGTGGACTACAAGCTCGACATCACCTCCCACAACGAGGACTACA
CCGTGGTGGAGCAGTACGAGCGCGCCGAGGCCCGCCACCACCTGTTCCAGGGATCCGGAGCCACGAACTT
CTCTCTGTTAAAGCAAGCAGGAGACGTGGAAGAAAACCCCGGTCCTCACATGGTGCCTCCCAAGAAGAAG
AGGAAGGTCGAGGACCCCAAGTACCCCTATGACGTGCCCGATTACGCTGGCGGAGGCGGAGGCTCCGGCG
GAGGAGGAGGATCCGGAGGAGGCAGCATGTCCACAGCTCTCGCCACCCTGGCCGGAAAACTGGCCGAGAG
AGTGGGCATGGACTCCGTGGATCCCCAGGAGCTGATCACCACACTGAGGCAAACCGCCTTCAAGGGAGAT
GCTTCCGACGCCCAATTCATCGCCCTCCTCATCGTGGCCAACCAGTACGGCCTGAACCCTTGGACCAAGG
AGATTTACGCCTTCCCCGACAAGCAGAATGGCATTGTCCCTGTGGTCGGCGTGGACGGCTGGAGCAGAAT
CATTAACGAGAACCAGCAGTTTGACGGCATGGACTTCGAGCAGGACAACGAGAGCTGCACATGCAGGATC
TACAGGAAGGACAGGAACCATCCTATCTGCGTCACCGAGTGGATGGATGAGTGCAGAAGAGAACCCTTCA
AGACCAGAGAGGGCAGAGAGATCACAGGACCCTGGCAGTCCCATCCTAAGAGAATGCTCAGACACAAGGC
CATGATCCAGTGTGCCAGGCTCGCTTTTGGCTTCGCCGGCATCTATGATAAGGACGAAGCCGAGAGGATC
GTGGAAAATACCGCCTACACCGCTGAAAGGCAGCCCGAAAGGGACATTACACCCGTGAACGACGAGACCA
TGCAGGAGATCAATACCCTGCTCATTGCCCTGGACAAAACCTGGGACGATGACCTCCTCCCCCTCTGCAG
CCAAATCTTCAGGAGGGACATCAGGGCCAGCTCCGAACTCACACAAGCCGAAGCTGTGAAGGCCCTCGGA
TTCCTCAAACAGAAGGCCGCTGAGCAGAAGGTCGCCGCCGTTTAAACGAATTCGCGGCCGCACTCGAGAT
ATCTAGACCCAGCTTTCTTGTACAAAGTGGTTGATAACATCTCGAGCCATAAAGATGGTTAATTAACCCA
CCCAAGATCTGGCCTCCGCGCCGGGTTTTGGCGCCTCCCGCGGGCGCCCCCCTCCTCACGGCGAGCGCTG
CCACGTCAGACGAAGGGCGCAGCGAGCGTCCTGATCCTTCCGCCCGGACGCTCAGGACAGCGGCCCGCTG
CTCATAAGACTCGGCCTTAGAACCCCAGTATCAGCAGAAGGACATTTTAGGACGGGACTTGGGTGACTCT
AGGGCACTGGTTTTCTTTCCAGAGAGCGGAACAGGCGAGGAAAAGTAGTCCCTTCTCGGCGATTCTGCGG
AGGGATCTCCGTGGGGCGGTGAACGCCGATGATTATATAAGGACGCGCCGGGTGTGGCACAGCTAGTTCC
GTCGCAGCCGGGATTTGGGTCGCGGTTCTTGTTTGTGGATCGCTGTGATCGTCACTTGGTGAGTAGCGGG
CTGCTGGGCTGGCCGGGGCTTTCGTGGCCGCCGGGCCGCTCGGTGGGACGGAAGCGTGTGGAGAGACCGC
CAAGGGCTGTAGTCTGGGTCCGCGAGCAAGGTTGCCCTGAACTGGGGGTTGGGGGGAGCGCAGCAAAATG
GCGGCTGTTCCCGAGTCTTGAATGGAAGACGCTTGTGAGGCGGGCTGTGAGGTCGTTGAAACAAGGTGGG
GGGCATGGTGGGCGGCAAGAACCCAAGGTCTTGAGGCCTTCGCTAATGCGGGAAAGCTCTTATTCGGGTG
AGATGGGCTGGGGCACCATCTGGGGACCCTGACGTGAAGTTTGTCACTGACTGGAGAACTCGGTTTGTCG
TCTGTTGCGGGGGCGGCAGTTATGGCGGTGCCGTTGGGCAGTGCACCCGTACCTTTGGGAGCGCGCGCCC
TCGTCGTGTCGTGACGTCACCCGTTCTGTTGGCTTATAATGCAGGGTGGGGCCACCTGCCGGTAGGTGTG
CGGTAGGCTTTTCTCCGTCGCAGGACGCAGGGTTCGGGCCTAGGGTAGGCTCTCCTGAATCGACAGGCGC
CGGACCTCTGGTGAGGGGAGGGATAAGTGAGGCGTCAGTTTCTTTGGTCGGTTTTATGTACCTATCTTCT
TAAGTAGCTGAAGCTCCGGTTTTGAACTATGCGCTCGGGGTTGGCGAGTGTGTTTTGTGAAGTTTTTTAG
GCACCTTTTGAAATGTAATCATTTGGGTCAATATGTAATTTTCAGTGTTAGACTAGTAAATTGTCCGCTA
AATTCTGGCCGTTTTTGGCTTTTTTGTTAGACGAAGCTTGGTACCGAGCTCGGATCTCCACCCCGTACCG
GTCCTGCAGTCGAATTCACCATGTCTAGACTGGACAAGAGCAAAGTCATAAACGGAGCTCTGGAATTACT
CAATGGTGTCGGTATCGAAGGCCTGACGACAAGGAAACTCGCTCAAAAGCTGGGAGTTGAGCAGCCTACC
CTGTACTGGCACGTGAAGAACAAGCGGGCCCTGCTCGATGCCCTGCCAATCGAGATGCTGGACAGGCATC
ATACCCACTTCTGCCCCCTGGAAGGCGAGTCATGGCAAGACTTTCTGCGGAACAACGCCAAGTCATACCG
CTGTGCTCTCCTCTCACATCGCGACGGGGCTAAAGTGCATCTCGGCACCCGCCCAACAGAGAAACAGTAC
GAAACCCTGGAAAATCAGCTCGCGTTCCTGTGTCAGCAAGGCTTCTCCCTGGAGAACGCACTGTACGCTC
TGTCCGCCGTGGGCCACTTTACACTGGGCTGCGTATTGGAGGAACAGGAGCATCAAGTAGCAAAAGAGGA
AAGAGAGACACCTACCACCGATTCTATGCCCCCACTTCTGAGACAAGCAATTGAGCTGTTCGACCGGCAG
GGAGCCGAACCTGCCTTCCTTTTCGGCCTGGAACTAATCATATGTGGCCTGGAGAAACAGCTAAAGTGCG
AAAGCGGCGGGCCGACCGACGCCCTTGACGATTTTGACTTAGACATGCTCCCAGCCGATGCCCTTGACGA
CTTTGACCTTGATATGCTGCCTGCTGACGCTCTTGACGATTTTGACCTTGACATGCTCCCCGGGTAACTA
AGTAAGGATCCGCGGCCGCACTAGAGGAATTCCGCCCCTCTCCCCCCCCCCCCCCTAACGTTACTGGCCG
AAGCCGCTTGGAATAAGGCCGGTGTGCGTTTGTCTATATGTTATTTTCCACCATATTGCCGTCTTTTGGC
AATGTGAGGGCCCGGAAACCTGGCCCTGTCTTCTTGACGAGCATTCCTAGGGGTCTTTCCCCTCTCGCCA
AAGGAATGCAAGGTCTGTTGAATGTCGTGAAGGAAGCAGTTCCTCTGGAAGCTTCTTGAAGACAAACAAC
GTCTGTAGCGACCCTTTGCAGGCAGCGGAACCCCCCACCTGGCGACAGGTGCCTCTGCGGCCAAAAGCCA
CGTGTATAAGATACACCTGCAAAGGCGGCACAACCCCAGTGCCACGTTGTGAGTTGGATAGTTGTGGAAA
GAGTCAAATGGCTCTCCTCAAGCGTATTCAACAAGGGGCTGAAGGATGCCCAGAAGGTACCCCATTGTAT
GGGATCTGATCTGGGGCCTCGGTGCACATGCTTTACATGTGTTTAGTCGAGGTTAAAAAAACGTCTAGGC
CCCCCGAACCACGGGGACGTGGTTTTCCTTTGAAAAACACGATGATAAGCTTACCGGTACGCGTGATGTG
TTGACAATTAATCATCGGCATAGTATATCGGCATAGTATAATACGACAAGGTGAGGAACTAAACCATGGC
CAAGTTGACCAGTGCCGTTCCGGTGCTCACCGCGCGCGACGTCGCCGGAGCGGTCGAGTTCTGGACCGAC
CGGCTCGGGTTCTCCCGGGACTTCGTGGAGGACGACTTCGCCGGTGTGGTCCGGGACGACGTGACCCTGT
TCATCAGCGCGGTCCAGGACCAGGTGGTGCCGGACAACACCCTGGCCTGGGTGTGGGTGCGCGGCCTGGA
CGAGCTGTACGCCGAGTGGTCGGAGGTCGTGTCCACGAACTTCCGGGACGCCTCCGGGCCGGCCATGACC
GAGATCGGCGAGCAGCCGTGGGGGCGGGAGTTCGCCCTGCGCGACCCGGCCGGCAACTGCGTGCACTTCG
TGGCCGAGGAGCAGGACTGACACATCTGTACAAGTAAAGCGGCCGCGACTCTAGATCATAATCAGCCATA
CCACATTTGTAGAGGTTTTACTTGCTTTAAAAAACCTCCCACACCTCCCCCTGAACCTGAAACATAAAAT
GAATGCAATTGTTGTTGTTTAGTCCCTCCCAATTCGATATCAAGCTTATCGATAATCAACCTCTGGATTA
CAAAATTTGTGAAAGATTGACTGGTATTCTTAACTATGTTGCTCCTTTTACGCTATGTGGATACGCTGCT
TTAATGCCTTTGTATCATGCTATTGCTTCCCGTATGGCTTTCATTTTCTCCTCCTTGTATAAATCCTGGT
TGCTGTCTCTTTATGAGGAGTTGTGGCCCGTTGTCAGGCAACGTGGCGTGGTGTGCACTGTGTTTGCTGA
CGCAACCCCCACTGGTTGGGGCATTGCCACCACCTGTCAGCTCCTTTCCGGGACTTTCGCTTTCCCCCTC
CCTATTGCCACGGCGGAACTCATCGCCGCCTGCCTTGCCCGCTGCTGGACAGGGGCTCGGCTGTTGGGCA
CTGACAATTCCGTGGTGTTGTCGGGGAAATCATCGTCCTTTCCTTGGCTGCTCGCCTGTGTTGCCACCTG
GATTCTGCGCGGGACGTCCTTCTGCTACGTCCCTTCGGCCCTCAATCCAGCGGACCTTCCTTCCCGCGGC
CTGCTGCCGGCTCTGCGGCCTCTTCCGCGTCTTCGCCTTCGCCCTCAGACGAGTCGGATCTCCCTTTGGG
CCGCCTCCCCGCATCGATACCGTCGACCTCGATCGAGACCTAGAAAAACATGGAGCAATCACAAGTAGCA
ATACAGCAGCTACCAATGCTGATTGTGCCTGGCTAGAAGCACAAGAGGAGGAGGAGGTGGGTTTTCCAGT
CACACCTCAGGTACCTTTAAGACCAATGACTTACAAGGCAGCTGTAGATCTTAGCCACTTTTTAAAAGAA
AAGGGGGGACTGGAAGGGCTAATTCACTCCCAACGAAGACAAGATATCCTTGATCTGTGGATCTACCACA
CACAAGGCTACTTCCCTGATTGGCAGAACTACACACCAGGGCCAGGGATCAGATATCCACTGACCTTTGG
ATGGTGCTACAAGCTAGTACCAGTTGAGCAAGAGAAGGTAGAAGAAGCCAATGAAGGAGAGAACACCCGC
TTGTTACACCCTGTGAGCCTGCATGGGATGGATGACCCGGAGAGAGAAGTATTAGAGTGGAGGTTTGACA
GCCGCCTAGCATTTCATCACATGGCCCGAGAGCTGCATCCGGACTGTACTGGGTCTCTCTGGTTAGACCA
GATCTGAGCCTGGGAGCTCTCTGGCTAACTAGGGAACCCACTGCTTAAGCCTCAATAAAGCTTGCCTTGA
GTGCTTCAAGTAGTGTGTGCCCGTCTGTTGTGTGACTCTGGTAACTAGAGATCCCTCAGACCCTTTTAGT
CAGTGTGGAAAATCTCTAGCAGGGCCCGTTTAAACCCGCTGATCAGCCTCGACTGTGCCTTCTAGTTGCC
AGCCATCTGTTGTTTGCCCCTCCCCCGTGCCTTCCTTGACCCTGGAAGGTGCCACTCCCACTGTCCTTTC
CTAATAAAATGAGGAAATTGCATCGCATTGTCTGAGTAGGTGTCATTCTATTCTGGGGGGTGGGGTGGGG
CAGGACAGCAAGGGGGAGGATTGGGAAGACAATAGCAGGCATGCTGGGGATGCGGTGGGCTCTATGGCTT
CTGAGGCGGAAAGAACCAGCTGGGGCTCTAGGGGGTATCCCC
[124 nt withheld, positions 9703-9826]
C
[91 nt withheld, positions 9828-9918]
A
[49 nt withheld, positions 9920-9968]
CCTTTGACGTTGGAGTCCACGTTCTTT
[37 nt withheld, positions 9996-10032]
ACCCTATCTCGGTCTATTCTTTTGATTTATAAGGGATTTTGCCGATTTCGGCCTATTGGTTAAAAAATGA
GCTGATTTAACAAAAATTTAACGCGAATTAATTCTGTGGAATGTGTGTCAGTTAGGGTGTGGAAAGTCCC
CAGGCTCCCCAGCAGGCAGAAGTATGCAAAGCATGCATCTCAATTAGTCAGCAACCAGGTGTGGAAAGTC
CCCAGGCTCCCCAGCAGGCAGAAGTATGCAAAGCATGCATCTCAATTAGTCAGCAACCATAGTCCCGCCC
CTAACTCCGCCCATCCCGCCCCTAACTCCGCCCAGTTCCGCCCATTCTCCGCCCCATGGCTGACTAATTT
TTTTTATTTATGCAGAGGCCGAGGCCGCCTCTGCCTCTGAGCTATTCCAGAAGTAGTGAGGAGGCTTTTT
TGGAGGCCTAGGCTTTTGCAAAAAGCTCCCGGGAGCTTGTATATCCATTTTCGGATCTGATCAGCACGTG
TTGACAATTAATCATCGGCATAGTATATCGGCATAGTATAATACGACAAGGTGAGGAACTAAACCATGGC
CAAGTTGACCAGTGCCGTTCCGGTGCTCACCGCGCGCGACGTCGCCGGAGCGGTCGAGTTCTGGACCGAC
CGGCTCGGGTTCTCCCGGGACTTCGTGGAGGACGACTTCGCCGGTGTGGTCCGGGACGACGTGACCCTGT
TCATCAGCGCGGTCCAGGACCAGGTGGTGCCGGACAACACCCTGGCCTGGGTGTGGGTGCGCGGCCTGGA
CGAGCTGTACGCCGAGTGGTCGGAGGTCGTGTCCACGAACTTCCGGGACGCCTCCGGGCCGGCCATGACC
GAGATCGGCGAGCAGCCGTGGGGGCGGGAGTTCGCCCTGCGCGACCCGGCCGGCAACTGCGTGCACTTCG
TGGCCGAGGAGCAGGACTGACACGTGCTACGAGATTTCGATTCCACCGCCGCCTTCTATGAAAGGTTGGG
CTTCGGAATCGTTTTCCGGGACGCCGGCTGGATGATCCTCCAGCGCGGGGATCTCATGCTGGAGTTCTTC
GCCCACCCCAACTTGTTTATTGCAGCTTATAATGGTTACAAATAAAGCAATAGCATCACAAATTTCACAA
ATAAAGCATTTTTTTCACTGCATTCTAGTTGTGGTTTGTCCAAACTCATCAATGTATCTTATCATGTCTG
TATACCGTCGACCTCTAGCTAGAGCTTGGCGTAATCATGGTCATAGCTGTTTCCTGTGTGAAATTGTTAT
CCGCTCACAATTCCACACAACATACGAGCCGGAAGCATAAAGTGTAAAGCCTGGGGTGCCTAATGAGTGA
GCTAACTCACATTAATTGCGTTGCGCTCACTGCCCGCTTTCCAGTCGGGAAACCTGTCGTGCCAGCTGCA
TTAATGAATCGGCCAACGCGCGGGGAGAGGCGGTTTGCGTATTGGGCGCTCTTCCGCTTCCTCGCTCACT
GACTCGCTGCGCTCGGTCGTTCGGCTGCGGCGAGCGGTATCAGCTCACTCAAAGGCGGTAATACGGTTAT
CCACAGAATCAGGGGATAACGCAGGAAAGAACATGTGAGCAAAAGGCCAGCAAAAGGCCAGGAACCGTAA
AAAGGCCGCGTTGCTGGCGTTTTTCCATAGGCTCCGCCCCCCTGACGAGCATCACAAAAATCGACGCTCA
AGTCAGAGGTGGCGAAACCCGACAGGACTATAAAGATACCAGGCGTTTCCCCCTGGAAGCTCCCTCGTGC
GCTCTCCTGTTCCGACCCTGCCGCTTACCGGATACCTGTCCGCCTTTCTCCCTTCGGGAAGCGTGGCGCT
TTCTCATAGCTCACGCTGTAGGTATCTCAGTTCGGTGTAGGTCGTTCGCTCCAAGCTGGGCTGTGTGCAC
GAACCCCCCGTTCAGCCCGACCGCTGCGCCTTATCCGGTAACTATCGTCTTGAGTCCAACCCGGTAAGAC
ACGACTTATCGCCACTGGCAGCAGCCACTGGTAACAGGATTAGCAGAGCGAGGTATGTAGGCGGTGCTAC
AGAGTTCTTGAAGTGGTGGCCTAACTACGGCTACACTAGAAGAACAGTATTTGGTATCTGCGCTCTGCTG
AAGCCAGTTACCTTCGGAAAAAGAGTTGGTAGCTCTTGATCCGGCAAACAAACCACCGCTGGTAGCGGTG
GTTTTTTTGTTTGCAAGCAGCAGATTACGCGCAGAAAAAAAGGATCTCAAGAAGATCCTTTGATCTTTTC
TACGGGGTCTGACGCTCAGTGGAACGAAAACTCACGTTAAGGGATTTTGGTCATGAGATTATCAAAAAGG
ATCTTCACCTAGATCCTTTTAAATTAAAAATGAAGTTTTAAATCAATCTAAAGTATATATGAGTAAACTT
GGTCTGACAGTTACCAATGCTTAATCAGTGAGGCACCTATCTCAGCGATCTGTCTATTTCGTTCATCCAT
AGTTGCCTGACTCCCCGTCGTGTAGATAACTACGATACGGGAGGGCTTACCATCTGGCCCCAGTGCTGCA
ATGATACCGCGAGACCCACGCTCACCGGCTCCAGATTTATCAGCAATAAACCAGCCAGCCGGAAGGGCCG
AGCGCAGAAGTGGTCCTGCAACTTTATCCGCCTCCATCCAGTCTATTAATTGTTGCCGGGAAGCTAGAGT
AAGTAGTTCGCCAGTTAATAGTTTGCGCAACGTTGTTGCCATTGCTACAGGCATCGTGGTGTCACGCTCG
TCGTTTGGTATGGCTTCATTCAGCTCCGGTTCCCAACGATCAAGGCGAGTTACATGATCCCCCATGTTGT
GCAAAAAAGCGGTTAGCTCCTTCGGTCCTCCGATCGTTGTCAGAAGTAAGTTGGCCGCAGTGTTATCACT
CATGGTTATGGCAGCACTGCATAATTCTCTTACTGTCATGCCATCCGTAAGATGCTTTTCTGTGACTGGT
GAGTACTCAACCAAGTCATTCTGAGAATAGTGTATGCGGCGACCGAGTTGCTCTTGCCCGGCGTCAATAC
GGGATAATACCGCGCCACATAGCAGAACTTTAAAAGTGCTCATCATTGGAAAACGTTCTTCGGGGCGAAA
ACTCTCAAGGATCTTACCGCTGTTGAGATCCAGTTCGATGTAACCCACTCGTGCACCCAACTGATCTTCA
GCATCTTTTACTTTCACCAGCGTTTCTGGGTGAGCAAAAACAGGAAGGCAAAATGCCGCAAAAAAGGGAA
TAAGGGCGACACGGAAATGTTGAATACTCATACTCTTCCTTTTTCAATATTATTGAAGCATTTATCAGGG
TTATTGTCTCATGAGCGGATACATATTTGAATGTATTTAGAAAAATAAACAAATAGGGGTTCCGCGCACA
TTTCCCCGAAAAGTGCCACCTGAC
